>Addgene plasmid #44747 | Flag-p50(1-435) | addgene full sequence | sequence record 156218 | Addgene assembled sequence
TAGTTATTAATAGTAATCAATTACGGGGTCATTAGTTCATAGCCCATATATGGAGTTCCGCGTTACATAA
CTTACGGTAAATGGCCCGCCTGGCTGACCGCCCAACGACCCCCGCCCATTGACGTCAATAATGACGTATG
TTCCCATAGTAACGCCAATAGGGACTTTCCATTGACGTCAATGGGTGGAGTATTTACGGTAAACTGCCCA
CTTGGCAGTACATCAAGTGTATCATATGCCAAGTACGCCCCCTATTGACGTCAATGACGGTAAATGGCCC
GCCTGGCATTATGCCCAGTACATGACCTTATGGGACTTTCCTACTTGGCAGTACATCTACGTATTAGTCA
TCGCTATTACCATGGTGATGCGGTTTTGGCAGTACATCAATGGGCGTGGATAGCGGTTTGACTCACGGGG
ATTTCCAAGTCTCCACCCCATTGACGTCAATGGGAGTTTGTTTTGGCACCAAAATCAACGGGACTTTCCA
AAATGTCGTAACAACTCCGCCCCATTGACGCAAATGGGCGGTAGGCGTGTACGGTGGGAGGTCTATATAA
GCAGAGCTGGTTTAGTGAACCGTCAGATCCGCTAGCGCTACCGGTCGCCACCATGGACTACAAAGACGAT
GACGACAAGAGATCTCGAGCTCAAGCTTCGAATTCTATGGCAGACGATGATCCCTACGGAACTGGGCAAA
TGTTTCATTTGAACACTGCTTTGACTCACTCAATATTTAATGCAGAATTATATTCACCAGAAATACCACT
GTCAACAGATGGCCCATACCTTCAAATATTAGAGCAACCAAAACAGAGGGGATTTCGATTCCGCTATGTG
TGTGAAGGCCCATCACACGGAGGGCTTCCGGGAGCCTCTAGTGAGAAGAACAAGAAATCCTACCCACAGG
TCAAAATTTGCAACTATGTGGGGCCTGCAAAGGTTATCGTTCAGTTGGTCACAAATGGAAAAAACATCCA
CCTGCACGCCCACAGCCTGGTGGGCAAGCACTGTGAGGACGGGGTATGCACCGTAACAGCAGGACCCAAG
GACATGGTGGTTGGCTTTGCAAACCTGGGAATACTTCATGTGACTAAGAAAAAGGTATTTGAAACACTGG
AAGCACGGATGACAGAGGCGTGTATTAGGGGCTATAATCCTGGACTTCTGGTGCATTCTGACCTTGCCTA
TCTACAAGCAGAAGGCGGAGGAGACCGGCAACTCACAGACAGAGAGAAGGAGATCATCCGCCAGGCAGCC
GTGCAGCAGACCAAGGAGATGGACCTGAGCGTGGTGCGCCTCATGTTCACAGCCTTCCTCCCTGACAGCA
CTGGCAGCTTCACTCGGAGACTGGAGCCTGTGGTGTCAGACGCCATCTATGATAGCAAAGCCCCGAATGC
ATCCAACCTGAAAATCGTGAGAATGGACAGAACAGCAGGATGTGTGACGGGAGGGGAGGAGATTTACCTT
CTCTGTGACAAGGTTCAGAAAGATGACATCCAGATTCGGTTTTATGAAGAGGAAGAAAATGGCGGAGTTT
GGGAAGGATTTGGGGACTTTTCCCCCACGGATGTTCATAGACAGTTTGCCATTGTCTTCAAAACGCCAAA
GTATAAGGATGTCAACATTACAAAGCCAGCTTCCGTGTTTGTTCAGCTTCGGAGGAAATCAGACCTGGAA
ACTAGTGAACCGAAACCCTTTCTCTACTACCCTGAAATCAATGACAAAGAGGAAGTGCAAAGGAAACGCC
AGAAGCTTATGCCGAACTTCTCGGACAGCTTCGGCGGCGGCAGTGGAGCGGGAGCCGGTGGTGGAGGCAT
GTTCGGTAGTGGCGGTGGCGGAGGGAGTACCGGAAGCCCTGGCCCAGGGTATGGCTACTCGAACTACGGA
TTTCCTCCCTACGGTGGGATTACATTCCATCCCGGAGTCACGAAATCCAACGCAGGGGTCACCCATGGCA
CCATAAACACCTAGGGATCCACCGGATCTAGATAACTGATCATAATCAGCCATACCACATTTGTAGAGGT
TTTACTTGCTTTAAAAAACCTCCCACACCTCCCCCTGAACCTGAAACATAAAATGAATGCAATTGTTGTT
GTTAACTTGTTTATTGCAGCTTATAATGGTTACAAATAAAGCAATAGCATCACAAATTTCACAAATAAAG
CATTTTTTTCACTGCATTCTAGTTGTGGTTTGTCCAAACTCATCAATGTATCTTAAGGCGTAAATTGTAA
GCGTTAATATTTTGTTAAAATTCGCGTTAAATTTTTGTTAAATCAGCTCATTTTTTAACCAATAGGCCGA
AATCGGCAAAATCCCTTATAAATCAAAAGAATAGACCGAGATAGGGT
[37 nt withheld, positions 2358-2394]
AAAGAACGTGGACTCCAACGTCAAAGG
[49 nt withheld, positions 2422-2470]
T
[91 nt withheld, positions 2472-2562]
G
[124 nt withheld, positions 2564-2687]
CAGGTGGCACTTTTCGGGGAAATGTGCGCGGAACCCCTATTTGTTTATTTTTCTAAATACATTCAAATAT
GTATCCGCTCATGAGACAATAACCCTGATAAATGCTTCAATAATATTGAAAAAGGAAGAGTCCTGAGGCG
GAAAGAACCAGCTGTGGAATGTGTGTCAGTTAGGGTGTGGAAAGTCCCCAGGCTCCCCAGCAGGCAGAAG
TATGCAAAGCATGCATCTCAATTAGTCAGCAACCAGGTGTGGAAAGTCCCCAGGCTCCCCAGCAGGCAGA
AGTATGCAAAGCATGCATCTCAATTAGTCAGCAACCATAGTCCCGCCCCTAACTCCGCCCATCCCGCCCC
TAACTCCGCCCAGTTCCGCCCATTCTCCGCCCCATGGCTGACTAATTTTTTTTATTTATGCAGAGGCCGA
GGCCGCCTCGGCCTCTGAGCTATTCCAGAAGTAGTGAGGAGGCTTTTTTGGAGGCCTAGGCTTTTGCAAA
GATCGATCAAGAGACAGGATGAGGATCGTTTCGCATGATTGAACAAGATGGATTGCACGCAGGTTCTCCG
GCCGCTTGGGTGGAGAGGCTATTCGGCTATGACTGGGCACAACAGACAATCGGCTGCTCTGATGCCGCCG
TGTTCCGGCTGTCAGCGCAGGGGCGCCCGGTTCTTTTTGTCAAGACCGACCTGTCCGGTGCCCTGAATGA
ACTGCAAGACGAGGCAGCGCGGCTATCGTGGCTGGCCACGACGGGCGTTCCTTGCGCAGCTGTGCTCGAC
GTTGTCACTGAAGCGGGAAGGGACTGGCTGCTATTGGGCGAAGTGCCGGGGCAGGATCTCCTGTCATCTC
ACCTTGCTCCTGCCGAGAAAGTATCCATCATGGCTGATGCAATGCGGCGGCTGCATACGCTTGATCCGGC
TACCTGCCCATTCGACCACCAAGCGAAACATCGCATCGAGCGAGCACGTACTCGGATGGAAGCCGGTCTT
GTCGATCAGGATGATCTGGACGAAGAGCATCAGGGGCTCGCGCCAGCCGAACTGTTCGCCAGGCTCAAGG
CGAGCATGCCCGACGGCGAGGATCTCGTCGTGACCCATGGCGATGCCTGCTTGCCGAATATCATGGTGGA
AAATGGCCGCTTTTCTGGATTCATCGACTGTGGCCGGCTGGGTGTGGCGGACCGCTATCAGGACATAGCG
TTGGCTACCCGTGATATTGCTGAAGAGCTTGGCGGCGAATGGGCTGACCGCTTCCTCGTGCTTTACGGTA
TCGCCGCTCCCGATTCGCAGCGCATCGCCTTCTATCGCCTTCTTGACGAGTTCTTCTGAGCGGGACTCTG
GGGTTCGAAATGACCGACCAAGCGACGCCCAACCTGCCATCACGAGATTTCGATTCCACCGCCGCCTTCT
ATGAAAGGTTGGGCTTCGGAATCGTTTTCCGGGACGCCGGCTGGATGATCCTCCAGCGCGGGGATCTCAT
GCTGGAGTTCTTCGCCCACCCTAGGGGGAGGCTAACTGAAACACGGAAGGAGACAATACCGGAAGGAACC
CGCGCTATGACGGCAATAAAAAGACAGAATAAAACGCACGGTGTTGGGTCGTTTGTTCATAAACGCGGGG
TTCGGTCCCAGGGCTGGCACTCTGTCGATACCCCACCGAGACCCCATTGGGGCCAATACGCCCGCGTTTC
TTCCTTTTCCCCACCCCACCCCCCAAGTTCGGGTGAAGGCCCAGGGCTCGCAGCCAACGTCGGGGCGGCA
GGCCCTGCCATAGCCTCAGGTTACTCATATATACTTTAGATTGATTTAAAACTTCATTTTTAATTTAAAA
GGATCTAGGTGAAGATCCTTTTTGATAATCTCATGACCAAAATCCCTTAACGTGAGTTTTCGTTCCACTG
AGCGTCAGACCCCGTAGAAAAGATCAAAGGATCTTCTTGAGATCCTTTTTTTCTGCGCGTAATCTGCTGC
TTGCAAACAAAAAAACCACCGCTACCAGCGGTGGTTTGTTTGCCGGATCAAGAGCTACCAACTCTTTTTC
CGAAGGTAACTGGCTTCAGCAGAGCGCAGATACCAAATACTGTCCTTCTAGTGTAGCCGTAGTTAGGCCA
CCACTTCAAGAACTCTGTAGCACCGCCTACATACCTCGCTCTGCTAATCCTGTTACCAGTGGCTGCTGCC
AGTGGCGATAAGTCGTGTCTTACCGGGTTGGACTCAAGACGATAGTTACCGGATAAGGCGCAGCGGTCGG
GCTGAACGGGGGGTTCGTGCACACAGCCCAGCTTGGAGCGAACGACCTACACCGAACTGAGATACCTACA
GCGTGAGCTATGAGAAAGCGCCACGCTTCCCGAAGGGAGAAAGGCGGACAGGTATCCGGTAAGCGGCAGG
GTCGGAACAGGAGAGCGCACGAGGGAGCTTCCAGGGGGAAACGCCTGGTATCTTTATAGTCCTGTCGGGT
TTCGCCACCTCTGACTTGAGCGTCGATTTTTGTGATGCTCGTCAGGGGGGCGGAGCCTATGGAAAAACGC
CAGCAACGCGGCCTTTTTACGGTTCCTGGCCTTTTGCTGGCCTTTTGCTCACATGTTCTTTCCTGCGTTA
TCCCCTGATTCTGTGGATAACCGTATTACCGCCATGCAT
Features (pLannotate 1.2.2; 15 found; start..end, strand, type, name):
     61..364     +  enhancer       CMV enhancer: human cytomegalovirus immediate early enhancer
    365..568     +  promoter       CMV promoter: human cytomegalovirus (CMV) immediate early promoter
    615..635     +  CDS            3xFLAG (fragment): three tandem FLAG® epitope tags
    640..666     +  misc_feature   MCS (fragment): multiple cloning site
    667..1971    +  CDS            Nfkb1 (fragment): NFKB1_MOUSE - Experimental evidence at protein level: Swiss-Prot protein existence level 1. NF-kappa-B is a pleiotropic transcription factor present in almost all cell types and is the endpoint of a series of signal transduction events that are initiated by a vast array of stimuli related to many biological processes such as inflammation, immunity, differentiation, cell growth, tumorigenesis and apoptosis. NF-kappa-B is a homo- or heterodimeric complex formed by the Rel-like domain- containing proteins RELA/p65, RELB, NFKB1/p105, NFKB1/p50, REL and NFKB2/p52 and the heterodimeric p65-p50 compl
   1997..2081    +  CDS            large T antigen (fragment): large T antigen from SV40 (simian virus 40)
   2104..2225    +  polyA_signal   SV40 poly(A) signal: SV40 polyadenylation signal
   2259..2687    -  rep_origin     f1 ori (sequence partly withheld): f1 bacteriophage origin of replication; arrow indicates direction of (+) strand synthesis
   2714..2818    +  promoter       AmpR promoter: bla
   2820..3177    +  promoter       SV40 promoter: SV40 enhancer and early promoter
   3212..4006    +  CDS            NeoR/KanR: aminoglycoside phosphotransferase from Tn5; aph(3')-II (or nptII); confers resistance to neomycin, kanamycin, and G418 (Geneticin®)
   4027..4179    +  CDS            ble (fragment): BLE_KLEPN - Experimental evidence at protein level: Swiss-Prot protein existence level 1. Binding protein with a strong affinity to the bleomycin family of antibiotics. Binds to CL990; an antimitotic-antibiotic compound. From Klebsiella pneumoniae.
   4238..4285    +  polyA_signal   HSV TK poly(A) signal: herpes simplex virus thymidine kinase polyadenylation signal (Cole and Stacy, 1985)
   4376..4392    -  polyA_signal   bGH poly(A) signal (fragment): bovine growth hormone polyadenylation signal
   4614..5202    +  rep_origin     ori: high-copy-number ColE1/pMB1/pBR322/pUC origin of replication
