[The description below was written by a language model from this plasmid's Addgene catalogue record and pLannotate feature annotations shown in this document.]
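Description:
Flag-p50(1-435) is a mammalian expression plasmid built on the Clontech pEYFP-C1 backbone, in which the YFP coding sequence has been replaced with a FLAG epitope. The assembled sequence is about 5.3 kb. It is propagated in E. coli from a high-copy ColE1/pUC-type origin and also carries an f1 phage origin. A single Tn5 aminoglycoside phosphotransferase gene (NeoR/KanR) is driven by tandem bacterial (bla) and SV40 early promoters and terminated by the HSV TK polyadenylation signal. This gene provides kanamycin resistance in bacteria and G418 selection in mammalian cells. The short annotated fragments of ble, SV40 large T antigen and bGH poly(A) appear to be partial matches to backbone sequence rather than functional elements.

The expression cassette uses the human CMV immediate-early enhancer and promoter to drive an N-terminal FLAG tag. The tag is annotated only as a short fragment of 3xFLAG, consistent with a single epitope. It is followed by residual multiple cloning site sequence and then the mouse Nfkb1 coding region for amino acids 1–435, and the transcript ends at the SV40 polyadenylation signal. Residues 1–435 correspond to the p50 portion of the p105 precursor, so the construct expresses p50, the Rel-homology-domain subunit of NF-κB, without the rest of p105. The cloning sites used are not recorded. Repository sequencing found a K352N substitution relative to the GenBank reference protein, which users should keep in mind.

The associated publication studied p105 and p100 as cores of high-molecular-weight NF-κB complexes. The plasmid is suited to transient or stable expression of FLAG-tagged p50 in mammalian cells, where the tag allows antibody detection or immunoprecipitation of p50 and its partners.
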