Addgene plasmid #44747: Flag-p50(1-435)
Depositing lab: Gourisankar Ghosh. Publication: The Nfkb1 and Nfkb2 proteins p105 and p100 function as the core of high-molecular-weight heterogeneous complexes. Savinova OV, Hoffmann A, Ghosh G. Mol Cell. 2009 Jun 12;34(5):591-602. doi: 10.1016/j.molcel.2009.04.033. PubMed 19524538.
Backbone
  Vector backbone: pEYFP-C1
  Backbone manufacturer: Clontech
  Modifications to backbone: YFP replaced with FLAG.
  Vector type: Mammalian Expression
  Selectable markers: Neomycin (select with G418)
Growth in bacteria
  Bacterial resistance: Kanamycin, 50 μg/mL
  Growth temperature: 37°C
  Growth strain: DH5alpha
  Copy number: Unknown
Gene/Insert
  Gene/Insert name: p50
  Species: M. musculus (mouse)
  Mutation: AA 1-435
  Entrez Gene: Nfkb1 (a.k.a. NF-KB1, NF-kappaB, NF-kappaB1, p105, p50, p50/p105)
  Tag / fusion protein: FLAG (N terminal on backbone)
  Cloning method: Restriction Enzyme; 5′ cloning site NA (unknown if destroyed); 3′ cloning site NA (unknown if destroyed)
  Sequencing primers: 5′ CMV Fwd
Terms and licenses: Academic/Nonprofit Terms; Industry Terms: Not Available to Industry
Depositor comments: Addgene's sequencing results identified a K352N mutation in the p50 insert sequence compared to GenBank reference sequence NP_032715.2.
How to cite: Flag-p50(1-435) was a gift from Gourisankar Ghosh (Addgene plasmid # 44747 ; http://n2t.net/addgene:44747 ; RRID:Addgene_44747)
