>Addgene plasmid #44747 | Flag-p50(1-435) | addgene partial sequence | sequence record 64672 | SV40pA-R 5'-GAAATTTGTGATGCTATTGC-3'
AGTTAACAACAACAATTGCATTCATTTTATGTTTCAGGTTCAGGGGGAGGTGTGGGAGGTTTTTTAAAGC
AAGTAAAACCTCTACAAATGTGGTATGGCTGATTATGATCAGTTATCTAGATCCGGTGGATCCCTAGGTG
TTTATGGTGCCATGGGTGACCCCTGCGTTGGATTTCGTGACTCCGGGATGGAATGTAATCCCACCGTAGG
GAGGAAATCCGTAGTTCGAGTAGCCATACCCTGGGCCAGGGCTTCCGGTACTCCCTCCGCCACCGCCACT
ACCGAACATGCCTCCACCACCGGCTCCCGCTCCACTGCCGCCGCCGAAGCTGTCCGAGAAGTTCGGCATA
AGCTTCTGGCGTTTCCTTTGCACTTCCTCTTTGTCATTGATTTCAGGGTAGTAGAGAAAGGGTTTCGGTT
CACTAGTTTCCAGGTCTGATTTCCTCCGAAGCTGAACAAACACGGAAGCTGGCTTTGTAATGTTGACATC
CTTATACTTTGGCGTTTTGAAGACAATGGCAAACTGTCTATGAACATCCGTGGGGGAAAAGTCCCCAAAT
CCTTCCCAAACTCCGCCATTTTCTTCCTCTTCATAAAACCGAATCTGGATGTCATCTTTCTGAACCTTGT
CACAGAGAAGGTAAATCTCCTCCCCTCCCGTCACACATCCTGCTGTTCTGTCCATTCTCACGATTTTCAG
GTTGGATGCATTCGGGGCTTTGCTATCATAGATGGCGTCTGACACCACAGGCTCCAGTCTCCGAGTGAAG
CTGCCAGTGCTGTCAGGGAGGAAGGCTGTGAACATGA
