>Addgene plasmid #44747 | Flag-p50(1-435) | addgene partial sequence | sequence record 64687 | CMV-F 5'-CGCAAATGGGCGGTAGGCGTG-3'
ACCGTCAGATCCGCTAGCGCTACCGGTCGCCACCATGGACTACAAAGACGATGACGACAAGAGATCTCGA
GCTCAAGCTTCGAATTCTATGGCAGACGATGATCCCTACGGAACTGGGCAAATGTTTCATTTGAACACTG
CTTTGACTCACTCAATATTTAATGCAGAATTATATTCACCAGAAATACCACTGTCAACAGATGGCCCATA
CCTTCAAATATTAGAGCAACCAAAACAGAGGGGATTTCGATTCCGCTATGTGTGTGAAGGCCCATCACAC
GGAGGGCTTCCGGGAGCCTCTAGTGAGAAGAACAAGAAATCCTACCCACAGGTCAAAATTTGCAACTATG
TGGGGCCTGCAAAGGTTATCGTTCAGTTGGTCACAAATGGAAAAAACATCCACCTGCACGCCCACAGCCT
GGTGGGCAAGCACTGTGAGGACGGGGTATGCACCGTAACAGCAGGACCCAAGGACATGGTGGTTGGCTTT
GCAAACCTGGGAATACTTCATGTGACTAAGAAAAAGGTATTTGAAACACTGGAAGCACGGATGACAGAGG
CGTGTATTAGGGGCTATAATCCTGGACTTCTGGTGCATTCTGACCTTGCCTATCTACAAGCAGAAGGCGG
AGGAGACCGGCAACTCACAGACAGAGAGAAGGAGATCATCCGCCAGGCAGCCGTGCAGCAGACCAAGGAG
ATGGACCTGAGCGTGGTGCGCCTCATGTTCACAGCCTTCCTCCCTGACAGCACTGGCAGCTTCACTCGGA
GACTGGAGCCTGTGGTGTCAGACGCCATCTATGATAGCAAAGCCCCGAATGCATCCAACCTGAAAATCGT
GAGAATGGACAGAACAGCAGGATGTGTGACGGGAGGGGAGGAGATTTACCTTCTCTGTGACAAGGTTCA
